Addgene plasmid #153768: pGBW-m4252926
Purpose: Mammalian expression plasmid for SARS-CoV-2 ORF10 protein
Depositing lab: Ginkgo Bioworks & Benjie Chen. Depositing organization: Ginkgo Bioworks.
Backbone
  Vector backbone: pTwist_CMV_Hygro_6 with AarI site removed
  Backbone size w/o insert (bp): 6525
  Vector type: Mammalian Expression
  Selectable markers: Hygromycin
Growth in bacteria
  Bacterial resistance: Ampicillin, 100 μg/mL
  Growth temperature: 37°C
  Growth strain: DH5alpha
  Copy number: High Copy
Gene/Insert
  Gene/Insert name: SARS-CoV-2 ORF10 protein
  Species: Severe acute respiratory syndrome coronavirus 2
  Insert size (bp): 110
  Mutation: wt
  Entrez Gene: ORF10 (a.k.a. GU280_gp11)
  Promoter: CMV
  Tag / fusion protein: Cleavable TEV;S-tag (C terminal on backbone)
  Cloning method: Unknown
Resource information
  A portion of this plasmid was derived from a plasmid made by: GinkgoBioworks
Depositor comments: NCBI reference sequence: 43740576
How to cite: pGBW-m4252926 was a gift from Ginkgo Bioworks & Benjie Chen (Addgene plasmid # 153768 ; http://n2t.net/addgene:153768 ; RRID:Addgene_153768)
