[The description below was written by a language model from this plasmid's Addgene catalogue record and pLannotate feature annotations shown in this document.]
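Description:
pGBW-m4252926 is a mammalian expression plasmid for the SARS-CoV-2 ORF10 protein, built on a pTwist_CMV_Hygro_6 backbone from which an AarI site was removed. It is propagated in E. coli as a high-copy plasmid through a ColE1/pUC-type origin and selected with ampicillin via a full-length β-lactamase gene. For selection in mammalian cells it carries a separate cassette in which the human ubiquitin C promoter drives hygromycin B phosphotransferase, followed by a synthetic polyadenylation signal.

The payload is the wild-type ORF10 coding sequence, a very short insert of about 110 bp, placed under CMV control. The feature table annotates the CMV immediate-early enhancer and core promoter elements just upstream. The automated annotation does not call the ORF10 reading frame itself, but it marks a coronavirus 3' UTR pseudoknot match at the position where the insert is expected, which probably reflects the location of ORF10 near the 3' end of the viral genome. According to the catalogue entry, the backbone supplies a C-terminal S-tag preceded by a TEV protease cleavage site, allowing detection or affinity capture of the small protein and subsequent tag removal; these tag elements are not separately annotated in the table. An SV40 polyadenylation signal lies downstream of the insert, although it is annotated on the opposite strand. The expression unit is flanked by β-globin insulator elements and by T7 and rrnG transcription terminators, which help isolate it from neighbouring transcription. The plasmid suits transient or hygromycin-selected stable expression of tagged ORF10 in mammalian cells, for example in localisation or interaction studies, though the record does not specify a particular application.
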