Features (pLannotate 1.2.2; 19 found; start..end, strand, type, name):
    222..286     -  CDS            bla(M) (fragment): β-lactamase lacking the signal sequence; bla(M); allows cytosolic expression of β-lactamase
    550..1759    +  promoter       UbC promoter: human ubiquitin C promoter
   1769..2790    +  CDS            HygR (fragment): hygromycin B phosphotransferase confers resistance to hygromycin
   2818..2866    +  polyA_signal   poly(A) signal: synthetic polyadenylation signal
   3132..3992    +  CDS            AmpR: β-lactamase; bla; confers resistance to ampicillin, carbenicillin, and related antibiotics
   4005..4141    +  terminator     rrnG terminator: transcription terminator from the E. coli ribosomal RNA rrnG operon (Albrechtsen et al., 1991)
   4293..4364    +  misc_feature   5' β-globin insulator: insulator upstream of the human β-globin locus (Farrell et al., 2002)
   4369..4415    -  terminator     T7 terminator: transcription terminator for bacteriophage T7 RNA polymerase
   4433..4481    -  polyA_signal   poly(A) signal: synthetic polyadenylation signal
   4562..4865    +  enhancer       CMV enhancer: human cytomegalovirus immediate early enhancer
   4938..4955    -  promoter       CMV promoter (fragment): human cytomegalovirus (CMV) immediate early promoter
   5018..5069    +  promoter       CMVd2 promoter: truncated human cytomegalovirus (CMV) immediate early promoter that yields moderately reduced expression relative to the full-length promoter
   5188..5247    +  ncRNA          Corona pk3: Accession: RF00165 - Coronavirus 3' UTR pseudoknot
   5392..5513    -  polyA_signal   SV40 poly(A) signal: SV40 polyadenylation signal
   5536..5605    -  CDS            large T antigen (fragment): large T antigen from SV40 (simian virus 40)
   5628..5674    +  terminator     T7 terminator: transcription terminator for bacteriophage T7 RNA polymerase
   5704..5840    +  terminator     rrnG terminator: transcription terminator from the E. coli ribosomal RNA rrnG operon (Albrechtsen et al., 1991)
   5885..5956    +  misc_feature   3' β-globin insulator: insulator downstream of the human β-globin locus (Farrell et al., 2002)
   6182..50      -  rep_origin     ori (across the origin): high-copy-number ColE1/pMB1/pBR322/pUC origin of replication
>Addgene plasmid #153768 | pGBW-m4252926 | addgene full sequence | sequence record 301665 | Ginkgo NGS Result
GTTTTTTTGTTTGCAAGCAGCAGATTACGCGCAGAAAAAAAGGATCTCAAGAAGATCCTTTGATCTTTTC
TACGGGGTCTGACGCTCAGTGGAACGAAAACTCACGTTAAGGGATTTTGGTCATGAGATTATCAAAAAGG
ATCTTCACCTAGATCCTTTTAAATTAAAAATGAAGTTTTAAATCAATCTAAAGTATATATGAGTAAACTT
GGTCTGACAGTTACCAATGCTTAATCAGTGAGGCACCTATCTCAGCGATCTGTCTATTTCGTTCATCCAT
AGTTGCATTTAAATTTCCGAACTCTCCAAGGCCCTCGTCGGAAAATCTTCAAACCTTTCGTCCGATCCAT
CTTGCAGGCTACCTCTCGAACGAACTATCGCAAGTCTCTTGGCCGGCCTTGCGCCTTGGCTATTGCTTGG
CAGCGCCTATCGCCAGGTATTACTCCAATCCCGAATATCCGAGATCGGGATCACCCGAGAGAAGTTCAAC
CTACATCCTCAATCCCGATCTATCCGAGATCCGAGGAATATCGAAATCGGGGCGCGCCTGGCCTCCGCGC
CGGGTTTTGGCGCCTCCCGCGGGCGCCCCCCTCGTCACGGCGAGCGCTGCCACGTCAGACGAAGGGCGCA
GGAGCGTCCTGATCCTTCCGCCCGGACGCTCAGGACAGCGGCCCGCTGCTCATAAGACTCGGCCTTAGAA
CCCCAGTATCAGCAGAAGGACATTTTAGGACGGGACTTGGGTGACTCTAGGGCACTGGTTTTCTTTCCAG
AGAGCGGAACAGGCGAGGAAAAGTAGTCCCTTCTCGGCGATTCTGCGGAGGGATCTCCGTGGGGCGGTGA
ACGCCGATGATTATATAAGGACGCGCCGGGTGTGGCACAGCTAGTTCCGTCGCAGCCGGGATTTGGGTCG
CGGTTCTTGTTTGTGGATCGCTGTGATCGTCACTTGGTGAGTAGCGGGCTGCTGGGCTGGCCGGGGCTTT
CGTGGCCGCCGGGCCGCTCGGTGGGACGGAAGCGTGTGGAGAGACCGCCAAGGGCTGTAGTCTGGGTCCG
CGAGCAAGGTTGCCCTGAACTGGGGGTTGGGGGGAGCGCAGCAAAATGGCGGCTGTTCCCGAGTCTTGAA
TGGAAGACGCTTGTGAGGCGGGCTGTGAGGTCGTTGAAACAAGGTGGGGGGCATGGTGGGCGGCAAGAAC
CCAAGGTCTTGAGCCCTTCGCTAATGCGGGAAAGCTCTTATTCGGGTGAGATGGGCTGGGCACCATCTGG
GGACCCTGACGTGAAGTTTGTCACTGACTGGAGAACTCGGTTTGTCGTCTGTTGCGGGGGCGGCAGTTAT
GGCGGTGCCGTTGGGCAGTGCACCCGTACCTTTGGGAGCGCGCGCCCTCGTCGTGTCGTGACGTCACCCG
TTCTGTTGGCTTATAATGCAGGGTGGGGCCACCAGCCGGTAGGTGTGCGGTAGGCTTTTCTCCGTCGCAG
GACGCAGGGTTCGGGCCTAGGGTAGGCTCTCCTGAATCGACAGGCGCCGGACCTCTGGTGAGGGGAGGGA
TAAGTGAGGCGTCAGTTTCTTTGGTCGGTTTTATGTACCTATCTTCTTAAGTAGCTGAAGCTCCGGTTTT
GAACTATGCGCTCGGGGTTGGCGAGTGTGTTTTGTGAAGTTTTTTAGGCACCTTTTGAAATGTAATCATT
TGGGTCAATATGTAATTTTCAGTGTTAGACTTGTAAATTGTCCGCTAAATTCTGGCCGTTTTTGGCTTTT
TTGTTAGACAACATGGGTAAAAAGCCTGAACTCACCGCGACGTCTGTCGAGAAGTTTCTGATCGAAAAGT
TCGACAGCGTCTCCGACCTGATGCAGCTCTCGGAGGGCGAAGAATCTCGTGCTTTCAGCTTCGATGTAGG
AGGGCGTGGATATGTCCTGCGGGTAAATAGCTGCGCCGATGGTTTCTACAAAGATCGTTATGTTTATCGG
CACTTTGCATCCGCCGCGCTCCCGATTCCGGAAGTGCTTGACATTGGGGAGTTCAGCGAGAGCCTGACCT
ATTGCATCTCCCGCCGTGCACAGGGTGTCACGTTGCAAGACCTGCCTGAAACCGAACTGCCCGCTGTTCT
GCAGCCGGTCGCGGAGGCAATGGATGCCATCGCTGCCGCCGATCTTAGCCAGACGAGCGGGTTCGGCCCA
TTCGGACCGCAAGGAATCGGTCAATACACTACATGGCGTGATTTCATATGCGCGATTGCTGATCCCCATG
TGTATCACTGGCAAACTGTGATGGACGACACCGTCAGTGCGTCCGTCGCGCAGGCTCTCGATGAGCTGAT
GCTTTGGGCCGAGGACTGCCCCGAAGTCCGGCACCTCGTGCACGCGGATTTCGGCTCCAACAATGTCCTG
ACGGACAATGGCCGCATAACAGCGGTCATTGACTGGAGCGAGGCGATGTTCGGGGATTCCCAATACGAGG
TCGCCAACATCTTCTTCTGGAGGCCGTGGTTGGCTTGTATGGAGCAGCAGACGCGCTACTTCGAGCGGAG
GCATCCGGAGCTTGCAGGATCGCCCCGGCTCCGGGCGTATATGCTCCGCATTGGTCTTGACCAACTCTAT
CAGAGCTTGGTTGACGGCAATTTCGATGATGCAGCTTGGGCGCAGGGTCGATGCGACGCAATCGTCCGAT
CCGGAGCCGGGACTGTCGGGCGTACACAAATCGCCCGCAGAAGCGCCGCCGTCTGGACCGATGGCTGTGT
AGAAGTACTCGCCGATAGTGGAAACCGACGCCCCAGCACTCGTCCGAGGGCAAAGGAATAAGCTAGTATG
TAAGCCTAGTCTTAGATAATAAAATCGCTATCCATCGAAGATGGATGTGTGTTGGTTTTTTGTGTGTGTA
ACGCTAGGCGCGCCTGGTGTACCGAGAACGATCCTCTCAGTGCGAGTCTCGACGATCCATATCGTTGCTT
GGCAGTCAGCCAGTCGGAATCCAGCTTGGGACCCAGGAAGTCCAATCGTCAGATATTGTACTCAAGCCTG
GTCACGGCAGCGTACCGATCTGTTTAAACCTAGATATTGATAGTCTGATCGGTCAACGTATAATCGAGTC
CTAGCTTTTGCAAACATCTATCAAGAGACAGGATCAGCAGGAGGCTTTCGCATGAGTATTCAACATTTCC
GTGTCGCCCTTATTCCCTTTTTTGCGGCATTTTGCCTTCCTGTTTTTGCTCACCCAGAAACGCTGGTGAA
AGTAAAAGATGCTGAAGATCAGTTGGGTGCGCGAGTGGGTTACATCGAACTGGATCTCAACAGCGGTAAG
ATCCTTGAGAGTTTTCGCCCCGAAGAACGCTTTCCAATGATGAGCACTTTTAAAGTTCTGCTATGTGGCG
CGGTATTATCCCGTATTGACGCCGGGCAAGAGCAACTCGGTCGCCGCATACACTATTCTCAGAATGACTT
GGTTGAGTATTCACCAGTCACAGAAAAGCATCTTACGGATGGCATGACAGTAAGAGAATTATGCAGTGCT
GCCATAACCATGAGTGATAACACTGCGGCCAACTTACTTCTGACAACGATTGGAGGACCGAAGGAGCTAA
CCGCTTTTTTGCACAACATGGGGGATCATGTAACTCGCCTTGATCGTTGGGAACCGGAGCTGAATGAAGC
CATACCAAACGACGAGCGTGACACCACGATGCCTGTAGCAATGGCAACAACCTTGCGTAAACTATTAACT
GGCGAACTACTTACTCTAGCTTCCCGGCAACAGTTGATAGACTGGATGGAGGCGGATAAAGTTGCAGGAC
CACTTCTGCGCTCGGCCCTTCCGGCTGGCTGGTTTATTGCTGATAAATCTGGAGCCGGTGAGCGTGGGTC
TCGCGGTATCATTGCAGCACTGGGGCCAGATGGTAAGCCCTCCCGTATCGTAGTTATCTACACGACGGGG
AGTCAGGCAACTATGGATGAACGAAATAGACAGATCGCTGAGATAGGTGCCTCACTGATTAAGCATTGGT
AACCGATTCTAGGTGCATTGGCGCAGAAAAAAATGCCTGATGCGACGCTGCGCGTCTTATACTCCCACAT
ATGCCAGATTCAGCAACGGATACGGCTTCCCCAACTTGCCCACTTCCATACGTGTCCTCCTTACCAGAAA
TTTATCCTTAAGATCCCGAATCGTTTAAACTCGACTCTGGCTCTATCGAATCTCCGTCGTTTCGAGCTTA
CGCGAACAGCCGTGGCGCTCATTTGCTCGTCGGGCATCGAATCTCGTCAGCTATCGTCAGCTTACCTTTT
TGGCAGCGATCGCGGCTCCCGACATCTTGGACCATTAGCTCCACAGGTATCTTCTTCCCTCTAGTGGTCA
TAACAGCAGCTTCAGCTACCTCTCAATTCAAAAAACCCCTCAAGACCCGTTTAGAGGCCCCAAGGGGTTA
TGCTATCAATCGTTGCGTTACACACACAAAAAACCAACACACATCCATCTTCGATGGATAGCGATTTTAT
TATCTAACTGCTGATCGAGTGTAGCCAGATCTAGTAATCAATTACGGGGTCATTAGTTCATAGCCCATAT
ATGGAGTTCCGCGTTACATAACTTACGGTAAATGGCCCGCCTGGCTGACCGCCCAACGACCCCCGCCCAT
TGACGTCAATAATGACGTATGTTCCCATAGTAACGCCAATAGGGACTTTCCATTGACGTCAATGGGTGGA
GTATTTACGGTAAACTGCCCACTTGGCAGTACATCAAGTGTATCATATGCCAAGTACGCCCCCTATTGAC
GTCAATGACGGTAAATGGCCCGCCTGGCATTATGCCCAGTACATGACCTTATGGGACTTTCCTACTTGGC
AGTACATCTACGTATTAGTCATCGCTATTACCATGCTGATGCGGTTTTGGCAGTACATCAATGGGCGTGG
ATAGCGGTTTGACTCACGGGGATTTCCAAGTCTCCACCCCATTGACGTCAATGGGAGTTTGTTTTGGCAC
CAAAATCAACGGGACTTTCCAAAATGTCGTAACAACTCCGCCCCATTGACGCAAATGGGCGGTAGGCGTG
TACGGTGGGAGGTCTATATAAGCAGAGCTGGTTTAGTGAACCGTCAGATCAGATCTTTGTCGATCCTACC
ATCCACTCGACACACCCGCCAGCGGCCGCCACCATGGGCTATATAAACGTTTTCGCTTTTCCGTTTACGA
TATATAGTCTACTCTTGTGCAGAATGAATTCTCGTAACTACATAGCACAAGTAGATGTAGTTAACTTTAA
TCTCACAGAAAACCTTTACTTTCAGTCGAAAGAAACCGCGGCAGCTAAGTTCGAGAGGCAGCACATGGAC
AGTTAAGGATCCGCAGGCCTCTGCTAGCTTGACTGACTGAGATACAGCGTACCTTCAGCTCACAGACATG
ATAAGATACATTGATGAGTTTGGACAAACCACAACTAGAATGCAGTGAAAAAAATGCTTTATTTGTGAAA
TTTGTGATGCTATTGCTTTATTTGTAACCATTATAAGCTGCAATAAACAAGTTAACAACAACAATTGCAT
TCATTTTATGTTTCAGGTTCAGGGGGAGGTGTGGGAGGTTTTTTAAAGCAAGTAAAACCTCTACAAATGT
GGTATTGGCCCATCTCTATCGGTATCGTAGCATAACCCCTTGGGGCCTCTAAACGGGTCTTGAGGGGTTT
TTTGTGCCCCTCGGGCCGGATTGCTATCTACCGGCATTGGCGCAGAAAAAAATGCCTGATGCGACGCTGC
GCGTCTTATACTCCCACATATGCCAGATTCAGCAACGGATACGGCTTCCCCAACTTGCCCACTTCCATAC
GTGTCCTCCTTACCAGAAATTTATCCTTAAGGTCGTCAGCTATCCTGCAGGCGATCTCTCGATTTCGATC
AAGACATTCCTTTAATGGTCTTTTCTGGACACCACTAGGGGTCAGAAGTAGTTCATCAAACTTTCTTCCC
TCCCTAATCTCATTGGTTACCTTGGGCTATCGAAACTTAATTAACCAGTCAAGTCAGCTACTTGGCGAGA
TCGACTTGTCTGGGTTTCGACTACGCTCAGAATTGCGTCAGTCAAGTTCGATCTGGTCCTTGCTATTGCA
CCCGTTCTCCGATTACGAGTTTCATTTAAATCATGTGAGCAAAAGGCCAGCAAAAGGCCAGGAACCGTAA
AAAGGCCGCGTTGCTGGCGTTTTTCCATAGGCTCCGCCCCCCTGACGAGCATCACAAAAATCGACGCTCA
AGTCAGAGGTGGCGAAACCCGACAGGACTATAAAGATACCAGGCGTTTCCCCCTGGAAGCTCCCTCGTGC
GCTCTCCTGTTCCGACCCTGCCGCTTACCGGATACCTGTCCGCCTTTCTCCCTTCGGGAAGCGTGGCGCT
TTCTCATAGCTCACGCTGTAGGTATCTCAGTTCGGTGTAGGTCGTTCGCTCCAAGCTGGGCTGTGTGCAC
GAACCCCCCGTTCAGCCCGACCGCTGCGCCTTATCCGGTAACTATCGTCTTGAGTCCAACCCGGTAAGAC
ACGACTTATCGCCACTGGCAGCAGCCACTGGTAACAGGATTAGCAGAGCGAGGTATGTAGGCGGTGCTAC
AGAGTTCTTGAAGTGGTGGCCTAACTACGGCTACACTAGAAGAACAGTATTTGGTATCTGCGCTCTGCTG
AAGCCAGTTACCTTCGGAAAAAGAGTTGGTAGCTCTTGATCCGGCAAACAAACCACCGCTGGTAGCGGTG
